>Addgene plasmid #145661 | pGBW-m4046837 | depositor full sequence | sequence record 287838 | Full Sequence
GATCTCGATCCCGCGAAATTAATACGACTCACTATAGGGGAATTGTGAGCGGATAACAATTCCCCTCTAG
AAATAATTTTGTTTAACTTTAAGAAGGAGACTCTTCTATGATTGAACTTTCATTAATTGACTTCTATTTG
TGCTTTTTAGCCTTTCTGCTATTCCTTGTTTTAATTATGCTTATTATCTTTTGGTTCTCACTTGAACTGC
AAGATCATAATGAAACTTGTCACGCCGAGAACCTGTACTTTCAAAGCTACCCGTATGACGTTCCTGATTA
TGCCTAACCGGCTTATCGGTCAGTTTCACCTGATTTACGTAAAAACCCGCTTCGGCGGGTTTTTGCTTTT
GGAGGGGCAGAAAGATGAATGACTGTCCACGACGCTATACCCAAAAGAAATTGAGATCCTTTTTTTCTGC
GCGTAATCTGCTGCTTGCAAACAAAAAAACCACCGCTACCAGCGGTGGTTTGTTTGCCGGATCAAGAGCT
ACCAACTCTTTTTCCGAAGGTAACTGGCTTCAGCAGAGCGCAGATACCAAATACTGTTCTTCTAGTGTAG
CCGTAGTTAGGCCACCACTTCAAGAACTCTGTAGCACCGCCTACATACCTCGCTCTGCTAATCCTGTTAC
CAGTGGCTGCTGCCAGTGGCGATAAGTCGTGTCTTACCGGGTTGGACTCAAGACGATAGTTACCGGATAA
GGCGCAGCGGTCGGGCTGAACGGGGGGTTCGTGCACACAGCCCAGCTTGGAGCGAACGACCTACACCGAA
CTGAGATACCTACAGCGTGAGCTATGAGAAAGCGCCACGCTTCCCGAAGGGAGAAAGGCGGACAGGTATC
CGGTAAGCGGCAGGGTCGGAACAGGAGAGCGCACGAGGGAGCTTCCAGGGGGAAACGCCTGGTATCTTTA
TAGTCCTGTCGGGTTTCGCCACCTCTGACTTGAGCGTCGATTTTTGTGATGCTCGTCAGGGGGGCGGAGC
CTATGGAAATTGATCGGGCACGTAAGAGGTTCCAACTTTCACCATAATGAAATAAGATCACTACCGGGCG
TATTTTTTGAGTTATCGAGATTTTCAGGAGCTAAGGAAGCTAAAATGGAGAAAAAAATCACTGGATATAC
CACCGTTGATATATCCCAATGGCATCGTAAAGAACATTTTGAGGCATTTCAGTCAGTTGCTCAATGTACC
TATAACCAGACCGTTCAGCTGGATATTACGGCCTTTTTAAAGACCGTAAAGAAAAATAAGCACAAGTTTT
ATCCGGCCTTTATTCACATTCTTGCCCGCCTGATGAATGCTCATCCGGAATTTCGTATGGCAATGAAAGA
CGGTGAGCTGGTGATATGGGATAGTGTTCACCCTTGTTACACCGTTTTCCATGAGCAAACTGAAACGTTT
TCATCGCTCTGGAGTGAATACCACGACGATTTCCGGCAGTTTCTACACATATATTCGCAAGATGTGGCGT
GTTACGGTGAAAACCTGGCCTATTTCCCTAAAGGGTTTATTGAGAATATGTTTTTCGTTTCAGCCAATCC
CTGGGTGAGTTTCACCAGTTTTGATTTAAACGTGGCCAATATGGACAACTTCTTCGCCCCCGTTTTCACC
ATGGGCAAATATTATACGCAAGGCGACAAGGTGCTGATGCCGCTGGCGATTCAGGTTCATCATGCCGTTT
GTGATGGCTTCCATGTCGGCAGAATGCTTAATGAATTACAACAGTACTGCGATGAGTGGCAGGGCGGGGC
GTAATTTGATATCGAGCTCGCTTGGACTCCTGTTGATAGATCCAGTAATGACCTCAGAACTCCATCTGGA
TTTGTTCAGAACGCTCGGTTGCCGCCGGGCGTTTTTTATTGGT
Features (pLannotate 1.2.2; 8 found; start..end, strand, type, name):
     20..38      +  promoter       T7 promoter: promoter for bacteriophage T7 RNA polymerase
     39..63      +  protein_bind   lac operator: The lac repressor binds to the lac operator to inhibit transcription in E. coli. This inhibition can be relieved by adding lactose or isopropyl-β-D-thiogalactopyranoside (IPTG). lac repressor encoded by lacI
     78..100     +  RBS            RBS: efficient ribosome binding site from bacteriophage T7 gene 10 (Olins and Rangwala, 1989)
    108..236     +  CDS            NS7B_SARS2: Experimental evidence at protein level: Swiss-Prot protein existence level 1. From Severe acute respiratory syndrome coronavirus 2 (2019-nCoV) (SARS-CoV-2).
    401..989     +  rep_origin     ori: high-copy-number ColE1/pMB1/pBR322/pUC origin of replication
    997..1094    +  promoter       cat promoter: promoter of the E. coli cat gene encoding chloramphenicol acetyltransferase
   1095..1751    +  CDS            cat: CAT_ECOLX - Experimental evidence at protein level: Swiss-Prot protein existence level 1. This enzyme is an effector of chloramphenicol resistance in bacteria. From Escherichia coli. This protein is used as a marker in many commonly used cloning vectors, such as pACYC184.
   1825..1859    +  terminator     lambda t0 terminator: minimal transcription terminator from phage lambda (Scholtissek and Grosse, 1987)
