[The description below was written by a language model from this plasmid's Addgene catalogue record and pLannotate feature annotations shown in this document.]
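Description:
pGBW-m4046837 is a very compact bacterial expression plasmid (about 1.9 kb in the deposited full sequence) for producing the SARS-CoV-2 accessory protein ORF7b in E. coli. Its minimal synthetic backbone consists of little more than a high-copy ColE1/pUC-type origin of replication and a chloramphenicol acetyltransferase (cat) gene driven by its native cat promoter, which provides chloramphenicol selection. A lambda t0 terminator sits downstream of the resistance cassette. The record lists it as high copy and propagated in a standard cloning strain.

The expression cassette follows the familiar T7/lac layout. A bacteriophage T7 promoter is immediately followed by a lac operator, then the efficient ribosome binding site from T7 gene 10 and a start codon leading into the wild-type ORF7b coding sequence, which the annotation matches to the SARS-CoV-2 NS7B protein. Transcription therefore depends on a host supplying T7 RNA polymerase. The operator allows repression by LacI and induction with IPTG, but no lacI gene is annotated on the plasmid, so the repressor would have to come from the host. The catalogue entry describes a C-terminal, backbone-encoded HA epitope tag preceded by a TEV protease cleavage site, which would allow detection or capture of the small protein and subsequent tag removal. These elements were not picked up in the feature table but presumably lie in the unannotated stretch between the ORF and the origin. No T7 terminator is annotated after the insert. The record supports its use for recombinant expression of ORF7b in bacteria as a SARS-CoV-2 research reagent.
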