Addgene plasmid #145661: pGBW-m4046837
Purpose: Bacterial Expression plasmid for SARS-CoV-2 ORF7b
Depositing lab: Ginkgo Bioworks & Benjie Chen. Depositing organization: Ginkgo Bioworks.
Backbone
  Vector backbone: ori-013 - marker | cmR
  Backbone size w/o insert (bp): 1462
  Vector type: Bacterial Expression
Growth in bacteria
  Bacterial resistance: Chloramphenicol, 25 μg/mL
  Growth temperature: 30°C
  Growth strain: DH5alpha
  Copy number: High Copy
Gene/Insert
  Gene/Insert name: SARS-CoV-2 ORF7b
  Species: Escherichia coli str. K-12 substr. MG1655; Severe acute respiratory syndrome coronavirus 2
  Insert size (bp): 125
  Mutation: wt
  Entrez Gene: ORF7b (a.k.a. GU280_gp08)
  Promoter: Promoter | pT7 ; Operator | lacO ; RBS | T7_rbs ; Start Codon | ATG
  Tag / fusion protein: Cleavable TEV;HA (C terminal on backbone)
  Cloning method: Unknown
Resource information
  A portion of this plasmid was derived from a plasmid made by: GinkgoBioworks
Depositor comments: NCBI Reference Sequence: YP_009725318.1
How to cite: pGBW-m4046837 was a gift from Ginkgo Bioworks & Benjie Chen (Addgene plasmid # 145661 ; http://n2t.net/addgene:145661 ; RRID:Addgene_145661)
